Addgene plasmid #16604: c-myc promoter (Del 4)
Depositing lab: Bert Vogelstein. Depositing organization: Johns Hopkins University and School of Medicine. Publication: Identification of c-MYC as a target of the APC pathway. He TC, Sparks AB, Rago C, Hermeking H, Zawel L, da Costa LT, Morin PJ, Vogelstein B, Kinzler KW. Science. 1998 Sep 4. 281(5382):1509-12. 10.1126/science.281.5382.1509 PubMed 9727977.
Backbone
  Vector backbone: pBV-Luc
  Backbone manufacturer: Vogelstein Lab
  Backbone size w/o insert (bp): 4867
  Vector type: Mammalian Expression, Luciferase
Growth in bacteria
  Bacterial resistance: Ampicillin, 100 μg/mL
  Growth temperature: 37°C
  Growth strain: DH5alpha
  Copy number: High Copy
Gene/Insert
  Gene/Insert name: c-myc promoter (Del 4) (alt name: MYC)
  Species: H. sapiens (human)
  Insert size (bp): 800
  Mutation: Del-4 (PvuII->PvuII). The first PvuII site is at -484 on the promoter.
  Entrez Gene: MYC (a.k.a. MRTL, MYCC, bHLHe39, c-Myc)
  Tag / fusion protein: luciferase (C terminal on backbone)
  Cloning method: Restriction Enzyme
  Sequencing primers: 5′ n/a; 3′ LucNRev
Terms and licenses: Academic/Nonprofit Terms; Industry Terms: Not Available to Industry
Depositor comments: See Author's Map and article for more information.
How to cite: c-myc promoter (Del 4) was a gift from Bert Vogelstein (Addgene plasmid # 16604 ; http://n2t.net/addgene:16604 ; RRID:Addgene_16604)
