[The description below was written by a language model from this plasmid's Addgene catalogue record and pLannotate feature annotations shown in this document.]
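Description:
c-myc promoter (Del 4) is a mammalian luciferase reporter plasmid built on the pBV-Luc backbone, carrying a roughly 800 bp deletion fragment of the human MYC promoter upstream of firefly luciferase. The fragment is defined by two PvuII sites, the first lying at -484 of the promoter, and is one member of a deletion series. The plasmid is maintained in E. coli at high copy through a ColE1/pUC-type origin and selected with ampicillin via the β-lactamase gene and its own promoter. An f1 origin is also present, along with short remnants of tetracycline resistance, lacZα and SV40 large T sequences that appear to be non-functional leftovers of the vector's construction.

In the sequenced record (5,781 nt), the promoter insert occupies the region ahead of the luc+ coding sequence. Part of it is annotated as the c-myc IRES, which reflects the fact that the cloned genomic fragment extends into the MYC 5′ untranslated region rather than indicating a deliberately engineered IRES. Luciferase is followed by an SV40 polyadenylation signal. Upstream of the insert sit a synthetic poly(A) signal and the α2-globin RNA polymerase II pause site, elements commonly used in reporter vectors to block read-through transcription from the backbone so that luciferase output reflects only the activity of the inserted promoter. Although the catalogue lists luciferase as a C-terminal tag, the arrangement is that of a transcriptional reporter.

The associated work identified c-MYC as a target of the APC pathway, so the construct is suited to transient transfection assays that map which promoter regions confer responsiveness to that signalling. The specific regulatory sites retained in this fragment are not stated in the record.
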