Features (pLannotate 1.2.2; 13 found; start..end, strand, type, name):
    562..863     +  ncRNA          IRES c-myc: Accession: RF00216 - c-myc internal ribosome entry site (IRES)
    999..2651    +  CDS            luciferase: firefly luciferase; luc+; enhanced luc+ version of the luciferase gene
   2692..2813    -  polyA_signal   SV40 poly(A) signal: SV40 polyadenylation signal
   2836..2904    -  CDS            large T antigen (fragment): large T antigen from SV40 (simian virus 40)
   2920..3050    +  CDS            TcR (fragment): tetracycline efflux protein; tet; confers resistance to tetracycline
   3051..3104    +  CDS            TcR (fragment): tetracycline efflux protein; tet; confers resistance to tetracycline
   3284..3872    -  rep_origin     ori: high-copy-number ColE1/pMB1/pBR322/pUC origin of replication
   4043..4903    -  CDS            AmpR: β-lactamase; bla; confers resistance to ampicillin, carbenicillin, and related antibiotics
   4904..5008    -  promoter       AmpR promoter: bla
   5035..5463    +  rep_origin     f1 ori (sequence partly withheld): f1 bacteriophage origin of replication; arrow indicates direction of (+) strand synthesis
   5495..5562    -  CDS            lacZα (fragment): LacZα fragment of β-galactosidase; lacZ fragment
   5621..5669    +  polyA_signal   poly(A) signal: synthetic polyadenylation signal
   5683..5774    +  misc_feature   pause site: RNA polymerase II transcriptional pause signal from the human α2 globin gene
>Addgene plasmid #16604 | c-myc promoter (Del 4) | addgene full sequence | sequence record 227462 | Addgene NGS Result
GGTACCGAGCTCTTACGCGTGCTAGCCCGGGCTCGACAGCTGTTCCGCCTGCGATGATTTATACTCACAG
GACAAGGATGCGGTTTGTCAAACAGTACTGCTACGGAGGAGCAGCAGAGAAAGGGAGAGGGTTTGAGAGG
GAGCAAAAGAAAATGGTAGGCGCGCGTAGTTAATTCATGCGGCTCTCTTACTCTGTTTACATCCTAGAGC
TAGAGTGCTCGGCTGCCCGGCTGAGTCTCCTCCCCACCTTCCCCACCCTCCCCACCCTCCCCATAAGCGC
CCCTCCCGGGTTCCCAAAGCAGAGGGCGTGGGGGAAAAGAAAAAAGATCCTCTCTCGCTAATCTCCGCCC
ACCGGCCCTTTATAATGCGAGGGTCTGGACGGCTGAGGACCCCCGAGCTGTGCTGCTCGCGGCCGCCACC
GCCGGGCCCCGGCCGTCCCTGGCTCCCCTCCTGCCTCGAGAAGGGCAGGGCTTCTCAGAGGCTTGGCGGG
AAAAAGAACGGAGGGAGGGATCGCGCTGAGTATAAAAGCCGGTTTTCGGGGCTTTATCTAACTCGCTGTA
GTAATTCCAGCGAGAGGCAGAGGGAGCGAGCGGGCGGCCGGCTAGGGTGGAAGAGCCGGGCGAGCAGAGC
TGCGCTGCGGGCGTCCTGGGAAGGGAGATCCGGAGCGAATAGGGGGCTTCGCCTCTGGCCCAGCCCTCCC
GCTGATCCCCCAGCCAGCGGTCCGCAACCCTTGCCGCATCCACGAAACTTTGCCCATAGCAGCGGGCGGG
CACTTTGCACTGGAACTTACAACACCCGAGCAAGGACGCGACTCTCCCGACGCGGGGAGGCTATTCTGCC
CATTTGGGGACACTTCCCCGCCGCTGCCAGGACCCGCTTCTCTGAAAGGCTCTCCTTGCAGCTGGACGTC
GATATCGAATTCGGGTATATAATGGATCCGGTATCGAGATCTGCGATCTAAGTAAGCTTGGCATTCCGGT
ACTGTTGGTAAAGCCACCATGGAAGACGCCAAAAACATAAAGAAAGGCCCGGCGCCATTCTATCCGCTGG
AAGATGGAACCGCTGGAGAGCAACTGCATAAGGCTATGAAGAGATACGCCCTGGTTCCTGGAACAATTGC
TTTTACAGATGCACATATCGAGGTGGACATCACTTACGCTGAGTACTTCGAAATGTCCGTTCGGTTGGCA
GAAGCTATGAAACGATATGGGCTGAATACAAATCACAGAATCGTCGTATGCAGTGAAAACTCTCTTCAAT
TCTTTATGCCGGTGTTGGGCGCGTTATTTATCGGAGTTGCAGTTGCGCCCGCGAACGACATTTATAATGA
ACGTGAATTGCTCAACAGTATGGGCATTTCGCAGCCTACCGTGGTGTTCGTTTCCAAAAAGGGGTTGCAA
AAAATTTTGAACGTGCAAAAAAAGCTCCCAATCATCCAAAAAATTATTATCATGGATTCTAAAACGGATT
ACCAGGGATTTCAGTCGATGTACACGTTCGTCACATCTCATCTACCTCCCGGTTTTAATGAATACGATTT
TGTGCCAGAGTCCTTCGATAGGGACAAGACAATTGCACTGATCATGAACTCCTCTGGATCTACTGGTCTG
CCTAAAGGTGTCGCTCTGCCTCATAGAACTGCCTGCGTGAGATTCTCGCATGCCAGAGATCCTATTTTTG
GCAATCAAATCATTCCGGATACTGCGATTTTAAGTGTTGTTCCATTCCATCACGGTTTTGGAATGTTTAC
TACACTCGGATATTTGATATGTGGATTTCGAGTCGTCTTAATGTATAGATTTGAAGAAGAGCTGTTTCTG
AGGAGCCTTCAGGATTACAAGATTCAAAGTGCGCTGCTGGTGCCAACCCTATTCTCCTTCTTCGCCAAAA
GCACTCTGATTGACAAATACGATTTATCTAATTTACACGAAATTGCTTCTGGTGGCGCTCCCCTCTCTAA
GGAAGTCGGGGAAGCGGTTGCCAAGAGGTTCCATCTGCCAGGTATCAGGCAAGGATATGGGCTCACTGAG
ACTACATCAGCTATTCTGATTACACCCGAGGGGGATGATAAACCGGGCGCGGTCGGTAAAGTTGTTCCAT
TTTTTGAAGCGAAGGTTGTGGATCTGGATACCGGGAAAACGCTGGGCGTTAATCAAAGAGGCGAACTGTG
TGTGAGAGGTCCTATGATTATGTCCGGTTATGTAAACAATCCGGAAGCGACCAACGCCTTGATTGACAAG
GATGGATGGCTACATTCTGGAGACATAGCTTACTGGGACGAAGACGAACACTTCTTCATCGTTGACCGCC
TGAAGTCTCTGATTAAGTACAAAGGCTATCAGGTGGCTCCCGCTGAATTGGAATCCATCTTGCTCCAACA
CCCCAACATCTTCGACGCAGGTGTCGCAGGTCTTCCCGACGATGACGCCGGTGAACTTCCCGCCGCCGTT
GTTGTTTTGGAGCACGGAAAGACGATGACGGAAAAAGAGATCGTGGATTACGTCGCCAGTCAAGTAACAA
CCGCGAAAAAGTTGCGCGGAGGAGTTGTGTTTGTGGACGAAGTACCGAAAGGTCTTACCGGAAAACTCGA
CGCAAGAAAAATCAGAGAGATCCTCATAAAGGCCAAGAAGGGCGGAAAGATCGCCGTGTAATTCTAGAGT
CGGGGCGGCCGGCCGCTTCGAGCAGACATGATAAGATACATTGATGAGTTTGGACAAACCACAACTAGAA
TGCAGTGAAAAAAATGCTTTATTTGTGAAATTTGTGATGCTATTGCTTTATTTGTAACCATTATAAGCTG
CAATAAACAAGTTAACAACAACAATTGCATTCATTTTATGTTTCAGGTTCAGGGGGAGGTGTGGGAGGTT
TTTTAAAGCAAGTAAAACCTCTACAAATGTGGTAAAATCGATAAGGATCCGTCGACCGATGCCCTTGAGA
GCCTTCAACCCAGTCAGCTCCTTCCGGTGGGCGCGGGGCATGACTATCGTCGCCGCACTTATGACTGTCT
TCTTTATCATGCAACTCGTAGGACAGGTGCCGGCAGCGCTTTATGACTGTCTTCTTTATCATGCAACTCG
TAGGACAGGTGCCGGCAGCGCTCTTCCGCTTCCTCGCTCACTGACTCGCTGCGCTCGGTCGTTCGGCTGC
GGCGAGCGGTATCAGCTCACTCAAAGGCGGTAATACGGTTATCCACAGAATCAGGGGATAACGCAGGAAA
GAACATGTGAGCAAAAGGCCAGCAAAAGGCCAGGAACCGTAAAAAGGCCGCGTTGCTGGCGTTTTTCCAT
AGGCTCCGCCCCCCTGACGAGCATCACAAAAATCGACGCTCAAGTCAGAGGTGGCGAAACCCGACAGGAC
TATAAAGATACCAGGCGTTTCCCCCTGGAAGCTCCCTCGTGCGCTCTCCTGTTCCGACCCTGCCGCTTAC
CGGATACCTGTCCGCCTTTCTCCCTTCGGGAAGCGTGGCGCTTTCTCATAGCTCACGCTGTAGGTATCTC
AGTTCGGTGTAGGTCGTTCGCTCCAAGCTGGGCTGTGTGCACGAACCCCCCGTTCAGCCCGACCGCTGCG
CCTTATCCGGTAACTATCGTCTTGAGTCCAACCCGGTAAGACACGACTTATCGCCACTGGCAGCAGCCAC
TGGTAACAGGATTAGCAGAGCGAGGTATGTAGGCGGTGCTACAGAGTTCTTGAAGTGGTGGCCTAACTAC
GGCTACACTAGAAGAACAGTATTTGGTATCTGCGCTCTGCTGAAGCCAGTTACCTTCGGAAAAAGAGTTG
GTAGCTCTTGATCCGGCAAACAAACCACCGCTGGTAGCGGTGGTTTTTTTGTTTGCAAGCAGCAGATTAC
GCGCAGAAAAAAAGGATCTCAAGAAGATCCTTTGATCTTTTCTACGGGGTCTGACGCTCAGTGGAACGAA
AACTCACGTTAAGGGATTTTGGTCATGAGATTATCAAAAAGGATCTTCACCTAGATCCTTTTAAATTAAA
AATGAAGTTTTAAATCAATCTAAAGTATATATGAGTAAACTTGGTCTGACAGTTACCAATGCTTAATCAG
TGAGGCACCTATCTCAGCGATCTGTCTATTTCGTTCATCCATAGTTGCCTGACTCCCCGTCGTGTAGATA
ACTACGATACGGGAGGGCTTACCATCTGGCCCCAGTGCTGCAATGATACCGCGAGACCCACGCTCACCGG
CTCCAGATTTATCAGCAATAAACCAGCCAGCCGGAAGGGCCGAGCGCAGAAGTGGTCCTGCAACTTTATC
CGCCTCCATCCAGTCTATTAATTGTTGCCGGGAAGCTAGAGTAAGTAGTTCGCCAGTTAATAGTTTGCGC
AACGTTGTTGCCATTGCTACAGGCATCGTGGTGTCACGCTCGTCGTTTGGTATGGCTTCATTCAGCTCCG
GTTCCCAACGATCAAGGCGAGTTACATGATCCCCCATGTTGTGCAAAAAAGCGGTTAGCTCCTTCGGTCC
TCCGATCGTTGTCAGAAGTAAGTTGGCCGCAGTGTTATCACTCATGGTTATGGCAGCACTGCATAATTCT
CTTACTGTCATGCCATCCGTAAGATGCTTTTCTGTGACTGGTGAGTACTCAACCAAGTCATTCTGAGAAT
AGTGTATGCGGCGACCGAGTTGCTCTTGCCCGGCGTCAATACGGGATAATACCGCGCCACATAGCAGAAC
TTTAAAAGTGCTCATCATTGGAAAACGTTCTTCGGGGCGAAAACTCTCAAGGATCTTACCGCTGTTGAGA
TCCAGTTCGATGTAACCCACTCGTGCACCCAACTGATCTTCAGCATCTTTTACTTTCACCAGCGTTTCTG
GGTGAGCAAAAACAGGAAGGCAAAATGCCGCAAAAAAGGGAATAAGGGCGACACGGAAATGTTGAATACT
CATACTCTTCCTTTTTCAATATTATTGAAGCATTTATCAGGGTTATTGTCTCATGAGCGGATACATATTT
GAATGTATTTAGAAAAATAAACAAATAGGGGTTCCGCGCACATTTCCCCGAAAAGTGCCACCTG
[124 nt withheld, positions 5035-5158]
C
[91 nt withheld, positions 5160-5250]
A
[49 nt withheld, positions 5252-5300]
CCTTTGACGTTGGAGTCCACGTTCTTT
[37 nt withheld, positions 5328-5364]
ACCCTATCTCGGTCTATTCTTTTGATTTATAAGGGATTTTGCCGATTTCGGCCTATTGGTTAAAAAATGA
GCTGATTTAACAAAAATTTAACGCGAATTTTAACAAAATATTAACGCTTACAATTTGCCATTCGCCATTC
AGGCTGCGCAACTGTTGGGAAGGGCGATCGGTGCGGGCCTCTTCGCTATTACGCCAGCCCAAGCTACCAT
GATAAGTAAGTAATATTAAGGTACGGGAGGTACTTGGAGCGGCCGCAATAAAATATCTTTATTTTCATTA
CATCTGTGTGTTGGTTTTTTGTGTGAATCGATAGTACTAACATACGCTCTCCATCAAAACAAAACGAAAC
AAAACAAACTAGCAAAATAGGCTGTCCCCAGTGCAAGTGCAGGTGCCAGAACATTTCTCTATCGATA
