>Addgene plasmid #16604 | c-myc promoter (Del 4) | addgene partial sequence | sequence record 23159 | 16604 with LucNrev
GAATGGCGCCGGGCCTTTCTTTATGTTTTTGGCGTCTTCCATGGTGGCTTTACCAACAGTACCGGAATGC
CAAGCTTACTTAGATCGCAGATCTCGATACCGGATCCATTATATACCCGAATTCGATATCGACGTCCAGC
TGCAAGGAGAGCCTTTCAGAGAAGCGGGTCCTGGCAGCGGCGGGGAAGTGTCCCCAAATGGGCAGAATAG
CCTCCCCGCGTCGGGAGAGTCGCGTCCTTGCTCGGGTGTTGTAAGTTCCAGTGCAAAGTGCCCGCCCGCT
GCTATGGGCAAAGTTTCGTGGATGCGGCAAGGGTTGCGGACCGCTGGCTGGGGGATCAGCGGGAGGGCTG
GGCCAGAGGCGAAGCCCCCTATTCGCTCCGGATCTCCCTTCCCAGGACGCCCGCAGCGCAGCTCTGCTCG
CCCGGCTCTTCCACCCTAGCCGGCCGCCCGCTCGCTCCCTCTGCCTCTCGCTGGAATTACTACAGCGAGT
TAGATAAAGCCCCGAAAACCGGCTTTTATACTCAGCGCGATCCCTCCCTCCGTTCTTTTTCCCGCCAAGC
CTCTGAGAAGCCCTGCCCTTCTCGAGGCAGGAGGGGAGCCAGGGACGGCCGGGGCCCGGCGGTGGCGGCC
GCGAGCAGCACAGCTCGGGGGTCCTCAGCCGTCCAGACCCTCGCATTATAAAGGGCCGGTGGGCGGAGAT
TAGCGAGAGAGGATCTTTTTTCTTT
