>Addgene plasmid #16604 | c-myc promoter (Del 4) | addgene partial sequence | sequence record 23160 | RVprimer3 5'-CTAGCAAAATAGGCTGTCCC-3'
TTCTCTATCGATAGGTACCGAGCTCTTACGCGTGCTAGCCCGGGCTCGACAGCTGTTCCGCCTGCGATGA
TTTATACTCACAGGACAAGGATGCGGTTTGTCAAACAGTACTGCTACGGAGGAGCAGCAGAGAAAGGGAG
AGGGTTTGAGAGGGAGCAAAAGAAAATGGTAGGCGCGCGTAGTTAATTCATGCGGCTCTCTTACTCTGTT
TACATCCTAGAGCTAGAGTGCTCGGCTGCCCGGCTGAGTCTCCTCCCCACCTTCCCCACCCTCCCCACCC
TCCCCATAAGCGCCCCTCCCGGGTTCCCAAAGCAGAGGGCGTGGGGGAAAAGAAAAAAGATCCTCTCTCG
CTAATCTCCGCCCACCGGCCCTTTATAATGCGAGGGTCTGGACGGCTGAGGACCCCCGAGCTGTGCTGCT
CGCGGCCGCCACCGCCGGGCCCCGGCCGTCCCTGGCTCCCCTCCTGCCTCGAGAAGGGCAGGGCTTCTCA
GAGGCTTGGCGGGAAAAAGAACGGAGGGAGGGATCGCGCTGAGTATAAAAGCCGGTTTTCGGGGCTTTAT
CTAACTCGCTGTAGTAATTCCAGCGAGAGGCAGAGGGAG
